Addgene plasmid #146502: pAc5.1B-HA-DmDCP1-dsRNAres_H
Purpose: Insect Expression of DmDCP1
Depositing lab: Elisa Izaurralde. Depositing organization: Max Planck Institute for Developmental Biology. Publication: DCP1 forms asymmetric trimers to assemble into active mRNA decapping complexes in metazoa. Tritschler F, Braun JE, Motz C, Igreja C, Haas G, Truffault V, Izaurralde E, Weichenrieder O. Proc Natl Acad Sci U S A. 2009 Dec 22. 106(51):21591-6. 10.1073/pnas.0909871106 PubMed 19966221.
Backbone
  Vector backbone: Unknown
  Vector type: Insect Expression
Growth in bacteria
  Bacterial resistance: Ampicillin, 100 μg/mL
  Growth temperature: 37°C
  Growth strain: DH5alpha
  Copy number: Low Copy
Gene/Insert
  Gene/Insert name: DmDCP1
  Species: D. melanogaster (fly)
  Entrez Gene: Dcp1 (a.k.a. anon-WO0118547.163, CG11183, Dcp-1, DCP1, Dcp1p, dDcp1, dDCP1, Dmel\CG11183)
  Cloning method: Unknown
Terms and licenses: Academic/Nonprofit Terms; Industry Terms: Not Available to Industry
Depositor comments: ORF extracted from NCBI: NM_137998.2 Plasmids from this collection were made available to the research community and donated after the lab closed. Please note that the sequence provided by the depositing laboratory may be theoretical/predicted or based on Sanger sequencing results. There may be discrepancies between sequencing results obtained by Addgene and the depositor sequence. If an Addgene verified sequence is not available, please contact before placing your order to request that our lab fully sequence the plasmid.
How to cite: pAc5.1B-HA-DmDCP1-dsRNAres_H was a gift from Elisa Izaurralde (Addgene plasmid # 146502 ; http://n2t.net/addgene:146502 ; RRID:Addgene_146502)
