[The description below was written by a language model from this plasmid's Addgene catalogue record and pLannotate feature annotations shown in this document.]
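Description:
pAc5.1B-HA-DmDCP1-dsRNAres_H is a 6,490 nt insect expression plasmid that produces Drosophila melanogaster DCP1 (Dcp1, CG11183), a component of the mRNA decapping complex, in fly cells. The catalogue lists the backbone as unknown, although the name and annotated parts point to a pAc5.1-type vector. In bacteria it is maintained through a ColE1/pUC-type origin and selected with ampicillin via the β-lactamase gene and its bla promoter. The origin is annotated as a high-copy type, whereas the depositor records the plasmid as low copy. A tetracycline-resistance fragment and a short SV40 large T antigen fragment are also annotated; these appear to be non-functional backbone remnants. No selectable marker for insect cells is annotated.

Expression is driven by the constitutive Drosophila actin 5C promoter. It is followed immediately by a short HA epitope sequence, annotated as a fragment of a 3xHA tag and consistent in length with a single HA copy, which tags the protein at its N-terminus. The DCP1 open reading frame is not annotated as a feature, but presumably occupies the gap between the HA sequence and a downstream V5 tag. The record does not say whether a stop codon keeps the V5 tag from being translated. An SV40 polyadenylation signal lies downstream, though it is annotated on the opposite strand.

The "dsRNAres" element of the name suggests a coding sequence altered to resist a dsRNA targeting the endogenous transcript, as used in knockdown-and-rescue experiments, but the record does not describe the changes or explain the "_H" suffix. The associated work concerns how DCP1 trimerisation contributes to assembly of active decapping complexes. The depositor notes that the sequence may be theoretical or predicted.
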