Features (pLannotate 1.2.2; 9 found; start..end, strand, type, name):
     56..2568    +  promoter       Ac5 promoter: Drosophila melanogaster actin 5C promoter
   2594..2620    +  CDS            3xHA (fragment): three tandem HA epitope tags
   3775..3816    +  CDS            V5 tag: epitope tag from simian virus 5
   3916..4050    -  polyA_signal   SV40 poly(A) signal: SV40 polyadenylation signal
   4073..4157    -  CDS            large T antigen (fragment): large T antigen from SV40 (simian virus 40)
   4158..4628    +  CDS            TcR (fragment): tetracycline efflux protein; tet; confers resistance to tetracycline
   4672..5260    -  rep_origin     ori: high-copy-number ColE1/pMB1/pBR322/pUC origin of replication
   5431..6291    -  CDS            AmpR: β-lactamase; bla; confers resistance to ampicillin, carbenicillin, and related antibiotics
   6292..6396    -  promoter       AmpR promoter: bla
>Addgene plasmid #146502 | pAc5.1B-HA-DmDCP1-dsRNAres_H | depositor full sequence | sequence record 288948 | Full Sequence
CTTCAAGGAATTAATTCTATATTCTAAAAACACAAATGATACTTCTAAAAAAAATCATGAATGGCATCAA
CTCTGAATCAAATCTTTGCAGATGCACCTACTTCTCATTTCCACTGTCACATCATTTTTCCAGATCTCGC
TGCCTGTTATGTGGCCCACAAACCAAGACACGTTTTATGGCCATTAAAGCTGGCTGATCGTCGCCAAACA
CCAAATACATATCAATATGTACATTCGAGAAAGAAGCGATCAAAGAAGCGTCTTCGGGCGAGTAGGAGAA
TGCGGAGGAGAAGGAGAACGAGCTGATCTAGTATCTCTCCACAATCCAATGCCAACTGACCAACTGGCCA
TATTCGGAGCAATTTGAAGCCAATTTCCATCGCCTGGCGATCGCTCCATTCTTGGCTATATGTTTTTCAC
CGTTCCCGGGGCCATTTTCAAAGACTCGTCGGTAAGATAAGATTGTGTCACTCGCTGTCTCTCTTCATTT
GTCGAAGAATGCTGAGGAATTTCGCGATGACGTCGGCGAGTATTTTGAAGAATGAGAATAATTTGTATTT
ATACGAAAATCAGTTAGTGGAATTTTCTACAAAAACATGTTATCTATAGATAATTTTGTTGCAAAATATG
TTGACTATGACAAAGATTGTATGTATATACCTTTAATGTATTCTCATTTTCTTATGTATTTATAATGGCA
ATGATGATACTGATGATATTTTAAGATGATGCCAGACCACAGGCTGATTTCTGCGTCTTTTGCCGAACGC
AGTGCATGTGCGGTTGTTGTTTTTTGGAATAGTTTCAATTTTCGGACTGTCCGCTTTGATTTCAGTTTCT
TGGCTTATTCAAAAAGCAAAGTAAAGCCAAAAAAGCGAGATGGCAATACCAAATGCGGCAAAACGGTAGT
GGAAGGAAAGGGGTGCGGGGCAGCGGAAGGAAGGGTGGGGCGGGGCGTGGCGGGGTCTGTGGCTGGGCGC
GACGTCACCGACGTTGGAGCCACTCCTTTGACCATGTGTGCGTGTGTGTATTATTCGTGTCTCGCCACTC
GCCGGTTGTTTTTTTCTTTTTATCTCGCTCTCTCTAGCGCCATCTCGTACGCATGCTCAACGCACCGCAT
GTTGCCGTGTCCTTTATGCGTCATTTTGGCTCGAAATAGGCAATTATTTAAACAAAGATTAGTCAACGAA
AACGCTAAAATAAATAAGTCTACAATATGGTTACTTATTGCCATGTGTGTGCAGCCAACGATAGCAACAA
AAGCAACAACACAGTGGCTTTCCCTCTTTCACTTTTTGTTTGCAAGCGCGTGCGAGCAAGACGGCACGAC
CGGCAAACGCAATTACGCTGACAAAGAGCAGACGAAGTTTTGGCCGAAAAACATCAAGGCGCCTGATACG
AATGCATTTGCAATAACAATTGCGATATTTAATATTGTTTATGAAGCTGTTTGACTTCAAAACACACAAA
AAAAAAAATAAAACAAATTATTTGAAAGAGAATTAGGAATCGGACAGCTTATCGTTACGGGCTAACAGCA
CACCGAGACGAAATAGCTTACCTGACGTCACAGCCTCTGGAAGAACTGCCGCCAAGCAGAGAGAGAGAGA
AAAAGAGGGAGAGCAGCTTAGACCGCATGTGCTTGTGTGTGAGGCGTCTCTCTCTTCGTCTCCTGTTTGC
GCAAACGCATAGACTGCACTGAGAAAATCGATTACCTATTTTTTATGAATGAATATTTGCACTATTACTA
TTCAAAACTATTAAGATAGCAATCACATTCAATAGCCAAATACTATACCACCTGAGCGATGCAACGAAAT
GATCAATTTGAGCAAAAATGCTGCATATTTAGGACGGCATCATTATAGAAATGCTTCTTGCTGTGTACTT
TTCTCTCGTCTGGCAGCTGTTTCGCCGTTATTGTTAAAACCGGCTTAAGTTAGGTGTGTTTTCTACGACT
AGTGATGCCCCTACTAGAAGATGTGTGTTGCACAAATGTCCCTGAATAACCAATTTGAAGTGCAGATAGC
AGTAAACGTAAGCTAATATGAATATTATTTAACTGTAATGTTTTAATATCGCTGGACATTACTAATAAAC
CCACTATAAACACATGTACATATGTATGTTTTGGCATACAATGAGTAGTTGGGGAAAAAATGTGTAAAAG
CACCGTGACCATCACAGCATAAAGATAACCAGCTGAAGTATCGAATATGAGTAACCCCCAAATTGAATCA
CATGCCGCAACTGATAGGACCCATGGAAGTACACTCTTCATGGCGATATACAAGACACACACAAGCACGA
ACACCCAGTTGCGGAGGAAATTCTCCGTAAATGAAAACCCAATCGGCGAACAATTCATACCCATATATGG
TAAAAGTTTTGAACGCGACTTGAGAGCGGAGAGCATTGCGGCTGATAAGGTTTTAGCGCTAAGCGGGCTT
TATAAAACGGGCTGCGGGACCAGTTTTCATATCACTACCGTTTGAGTTCTTGTGCTGTGTGGATACTCCT
CCCGACACAAAGCCGCTCCATCAGCCAGCAGTCGTCTAATCCAGAGACCCCGGATCGGGGTACCAACATG
GCTTACCCATACGATGTTCCAGATTACGCTATGGCAGATGAATCGATAACCCGCATGAATTTGGCCGCGA
TAAAAAAGATAGATCCATATGCGAAAGAAATAGTCGACAGCTCGAGCCATGTGGCGTTTTATACCTTTAA
TAGCTCGCAAAATGAATGGGAGAAAACGGACGTAGAAGGGGCGTTTTTCATCTATCATCGGAATGCCGAA
CCGTTCCATAGTATATTTATTAATAACCGGTTGAATACGACCTCCTTTGTAGAGCCGATAACGGGATCGT
TGGAACTCCAAAGCCAACCTCCGTTTCTCCTGTATCGGAATGAACGGAGCCGCATACGGGGGTTTTGGTT
TTATAATTCCGAAGAATGTGATCGTATATCGGGGCTCGTCAATGGCCTCCTGAAAAGCAAAGACCAAGGC
ACCAACGGGCAAGCGCAACGCCATGTGAGCGCACCGCAGCAACCCAAACAGGATTCCTCCCAACCAGCGT
CCATCTTTAATATGCTCACGAAAGCACAAAAGGATTATAACGCGCAAGTATCCGGGGGCCAACCTAAGAC
CCCGAGCGCCGAGAATGTGACCGCGGGGAACGTCCTGAAATTTTTCGAGAGCGCAAAACAAGCGACCGCC
GAATCGTTGTTTCATCGTGTGCAACCCCTGAGCGTCGATCAATTGGAGAAGCAACAGCGCGCCGCAACCC
CGGGGGAGGACCTCCTGCCGCCTGCCGGACGTGATAACCATGAGTCGAGGTTGTCACCGTTTCAAAAAAT
GCAACAGCTTAACATTCAGCTCCTGAGCGACCTGAAGATCGGTAAAAGCTACGCTACGGCTCAATCTCCG
ACAGTCGCCCCGTCCTCGTCGGCGCTGATGGCCAACGACGATGCCGGCAAGTGCTTGCGGAGACTGCTGG
CTGGCGACAAGCCCGGGCCGGCCCTCATGCCGCCCACCATGTTCGACGCGCCCAACAACGGCAATCCGGA
GCCACAGCAGCCACAGCAGCCACAGCAGCCACTGCTGAACTCGACGCAGTTCGTCCAGGCCTTCACGTAC
CTTATCCAGAACGATAAGGAGTTTGCCAACAAGCTGCACAAGGCCTACCTGAACGGCTGTTCCAATCTAC
TGCTGGACTCCAGCTCCACATATCAATAAGCGGCCGCTCGAGTCTAGAGGGCCCGCGGTTCGAAGGTAAG
CCTATCCCTAACCCTCTCCTCGGTCTCGATTCTACGCGTACCGGTCATCATCACCATCACCATTGAGTTT
AAACCCGCTGATCAGCCTCGACTGTGCCTTCTAAGGCCTGAGCTCGCTGATCAGCCTCGATCGAGGATCC
AGACATGATAAGATACATTGATGAGTTTGGACAAACCACAACTAGAATGCAGTGAAAAAAATGCTTTATT
TGTGAAATTTGTGATGCTATTGCTTTATTTGTAACCATTATAAGCTGCAATAAACAAGTTAACAACAACA
ATTGCATTCATTTTATGTTTCAGGTTCAGGGGGAGGTGTGGGAGGTTTTTTAAAGCAAGTAAAACCTCTA
CAAATGTGGTATGGCTGATTATGATCAGTCGACCGATGCCCTTGAGAGCCTTCAACCCAGTCAGCTCCTT
CCGGTGGGCGCGGGGCATGACTATCGTCGCCGCACTTATGACTGTCTTCTTTATCATGCAACTCGTAGGA
CAGGTGCCGGCAGCGCTCTGGGTCATTTTCGGCGAGGACCGCTTTCGCTGGAGCGCGACGATGATCGGCC
TGTCGCTTGCGGTATTCGGAATCTTGCACGCCCTCGCTCAAGCCTTCGTCACTGGTCCCGCCACCAAACG
TTTCGGCGAGAAGCAGGCCATTATCGCCGGCATGGCGGCCGACGCGCTGGGCTACGTCTTGCTGGCGTTC
GCGACGCGAGGCTGGATGGCCTTCCCCATTATGATTCTTCTCGCTTCCGGCGGCATCGGGATGCCCGCGT
TGCAGGCCATGCTGTCCAGGCAGGTAGATGACGACCATCAGGGACAGCTTCAAGGATCGCTCGCGGCTCT
TACCAGCCAGCAAAAGGCCAGGAACCGTAAAAAGGCCGCGTTGCTGGCGTTTTTCCATAGGCTCCGCCCC
CCTGACGAGCATCACAAAAATCGACGCTCAAGTCAGAGGTGGCGAAACCCGACAGGACTATAAAGATACC
AGGCGTTTCCCCCTGGAAGCTCCCTCGTGCGCTCTCCTGTTCCGACCCTGCCGCTTACCGGATACCTGTC
CGCCTTTCTCCCTTCGGGAAGCGTGGCGCTTTCTCAATGCTCACGCTGTAGGTATCTCAGTTCGGTGTAG
GTCGTTCGCTCCAAGCTGGGCTGTGTGCACGAACCCCCCGTTCAGCCCGACCGCTGCGCCTTATCCGGTA
ACTATCGTCTTGAGTCCAACCCGGTAAGACACGACTTATCGCCACTGGCAGCAGCCACTGGTAACAGGAT
TAGCAGAGCGAGGTATGTAGGCGGTGCTACAGAGTTCTTGAAGTGGTGGCCTAACTACGGCTACACTAGA
AGGACAGTATTTGGTATCTGCGCTCTGCTGAAGCCAGTTACCTTCGGAAAAAGAGTTGGTAGCTCTTGAT
CCGGCAAACAAACCACCGCTGGTAGCGGTGGTTTTTTTGTTTGCAAGCAGCAGATTACGCGCAGAAAAAA
AGGATCTCAAGAAGATCCTTTGATCTTTTCTACGGGGTCTGACGCTCAGTGGAACGAAAACTCACGTTAA
GGGATTTTGGTCATGAGATTATCAAAAAGGATCTTCACCTAGATCCTTTTAAATTAAAAATGAAGTTTTA
AATCAATCTAAAGTATATATGAGTAAACTTGGTCTGACAGTTACCAATGCTTAATCAGTGAGGCACCTAT
CTCAGCGATCTGTCTATTTCGTTCATCCATAGTTGCCTGACTCCCCGTCGTGTAGATAACTACGATACGG
GAGGGCTTACCATCTGGCCCCAGTGCTGCAATGATACCGCGAGACCCACGCTCACCGGCTCCAGATTTAT
CAGCAATAAACCAGCCAGCCGGAAGGGCCGAGCGCAGAAGTGGTCCTGCAACTTTATCCGCCTCCATCCA
GTCTATTAATTGTTGCCGGGAAGCTAGAGTAAGTAGTTCGCCAGTTAATAGTTTGCGCAACGTTGTTGCC
ATTGCTGCAGGCATCGTGGTGTCACGCTCGTCGTTTGGTATGGCTTCATTCAGCTCCGGTTCCCAACGAT
CAAGGCGAGTTACATGATCCCCCATGTTGTGCAAAAAAGCGGTTAGCTCCTTCGGTCCTCCGATCGTTGT
CAGAAGTAAGTTGGCCGCAGTGTTATCACTCATGGTTATGGCAGCACTGCATAATTCTCTTACTGTCATG
CCATCCGTAAGATGCTTTTCTGTGACTGGTGAGTACTCAACCAAGTCATTCTGAGAATAGTGTATGCGGC
GACCGAGTTGCTCTTGCCCGGCGTCAACACGGGATAATACCGCGCCACATAGCAGAACTTTAAAAGTGCT
CATCATTGGAAAACGTTCTTCGGGGCGAAAACTCTCAAGGATCTTACCGCTGTTGAGATCCAGTTCGATG
TAACCCACTCGTGCACCCAACTGATCTTCAGCATCTTTTACTTTCACCAGCGTTTCTGGGTGAGCAAAAA
CAGGAAGGCAAAATGCCGCAAAAAAGGGAATAAGGGCGACACGGAAATGTTGAATACTCATACTCTTCCT
TTTTCAATATTATTGAAGCATTTATCAGGGTTATTGTCTCATGAGCGGATACATATTTGAATGTATTTAG
AAAAATAAACAAATAGGGGTTCCGCGCACATTTCCCCGAAAAGTGCCACCTGACGTCTAAGAAACCATTA
TTATCATGACATTAACCTATAAAAATAGGCGTATCACGAGGCCCTTTCGT
